Addgene plasmid #205045: pET-6xHis-mCherry(-6)
Purpose: Fluorescent protein with charge-patterned cationic peptide to promote biomolecular condensate formation in E. coli
Depositing lab: Allie Obermeyer. Depositing organization: Columbia University. Publication: Charge-Patterned Disordered Peptides Tune Intracellular Phase Separation in Bacteria. Liao J, Yeong V, Obermeyer AC. ACS Synth Biol. 2024 Feb 3. doi: 10.1021/acssynbio.3c00564. PubMed 38308651.
Backbone
  Vector backbone: pETDuet
  Vector type: Bacterial Expression
Growth in bacteria
  Bacterial resistance: Ampicillin, 100 μg/mL
  Growth temperature: 37°C
  Growth strain: DH5alpha
  Copy number: High Copy
Gene/Insert
  Gene/Insert name: mCherry(-6) (alt name: mCherry(-6))
  Species: Other
  Tag / fusion protein: MGHHHHHGG (N terminal on insert)
  Cloning method: Restriction Enzyme; 5′ cloning site XbaI (unknown if destroyed); 3′ cloning site XhoI (unknown if destroyed)
  Sequencing primers: 5′ T7; 3′ T7-term
Terms and licenses: Academic/Nonprofit Terms; Industry Terms: Not Available to Industry
How to cite: pET-6xHis-mCherry(-6) was a gift from Allie Obermeyer (Addgene plasmid # 205045 ; http://n2t.net/addgene:205045 ; RRID:Addgene_205045)
