[The description below was written by a language model from this plasmid's Addgene catalogue record and pLannotate feature annotations shown in this document.]
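Description:
pET-6xHis-mCherry(-6) is a bacterial expression plasmid of about 6 kb built on a pETDuet backbone for producing a His-tagged mCherry variant in E. coli. It replicates from a ColE1/pBR322-type origin and is selected with ampicillin through the β-lactamase gene and its native promoter. The catalogue lists it as high copy, although the feature table also annotates the rop gene and the bom mobility region, which are typical of pBR322-derived pET backbones and are usually associated with more moderate copy number. An f1 phage origin is also present, along with short tetracycline-resistance gene fragments that appear to be non-functional backbone remnants.

The payload is a single T7 expression cassette: a T7 promoter with an adjacent lac operator, the phage T7 gene 10 ribosome binding site, the mCherry coding sequence, and a T7 terminator. A plasmid-borne lacI gene with its own promoter supplies the repressor, so expression is IPTG-inducible in hosts that provide T7 RNA polymerase. The insert was cloned between XbaI and XhoI and carries a short N-terminal histidine tag with a glycine linker for metal-affinity purification. S-Tag and related fragments lie downstream of mCherry as vector remnants; the record does not state whether they are translated.

The "(-6)" in the name probably denotes the protein's net charge, though the record does not define it. The stated purpose refers to a fluorescent protein with a charge-patterned cationic peptide that promotes biomolecular condensate formation in E. coli. However, no such peptide is annotated or named in the insert, so this construct may be the untagged parental or reference protein of that series, which studies intracellular phase separation in bacteria.
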