Features (pLannotate 1.2.2; 19 found; start..end, strand, type, name):
    704..725     +  protein_bind   CAP binding site: CAP binding activates transcription in the presence of cAMP. E. coli catabolite activator protein
    740..804     +  CDS            TcR (fragment): tetracycline efflux protein; tet; confers resistance to tetracycline
    866..1246    -  CDS            YPB1_ECOLX: Protein predicted: Swiss-Prot protein existence level 4. From Escherichia coli.
   1263..1454    +  CDS            rop: Rop protein, which maintains plasmids at low copy number; rop
   1556..1695    +  misc_feature   bom: basis of mobility region from pBR322
   1881..2469    -  rep_origin     ori: high-copy-number ColE1/pMB1/pBR322/pUC origin of replication
   2550..2642    +  promoter       AmpR promoter: bla
   2643..3503    +  CDS            AmpR: β-lactamase; bla; confers resistance to ampicillin, carbenicillin, and related antibiotics
   3618..4073    -  rep_origin     f1 ori (sequence partly withheld): f1 bacteriophage origin of replication; arrow indicates direction of (+) strand synthesis
   4110..4157    -  terminator     T7 terminator: transcription terminator for bacteriophage T7 RNA polymerase
   4165..4182    -  CDS            SET1 (fragment): solubility-enhancement tag derived from T7 phage gene 10B
   4212..4253    -  CDS            S-Tag (fragment): affinity and epitope tag derived from pancreatic ribonuclease A
   4353..5059    -  CDS            mCherry (fragment): monomeric derivative of DsRed fluorescent protein (Shaner et al., 2004) mammalian codon-optimized
   5097..5119    -  RBS            RBS: efficient ribosome binding site from bacteriophage T7 gene 10 (Olins and Rangwala, 1989)
   5134..5158    -  protein_bind   lac operator: The lac repressor binds to the lac operator to inhibit transcription in E. coli. This inhibition can be relieved by adding lactose or isopropyl-β-D-thiogalactopyranoside (IPTG). lac repressor encoded by lacI
   5159..5177    -  promoter       T7 promoter: promoter for bacteriophage T7 RNA polymerase
   5203..5482    +  CDS            TcR (fragment): tetracycline efflux protein; tet; confers resistance to tetracycline
   5490..5567    +  promoter       lacI promoter: lacI
   5568..691     +  CDS            lacI (across the origin): lac repressor; lacI; The lac repressor binds to the lac operator to inhibit transcription in E. coli. This inhibition can be relieved by adding lactose or isopropyl-β-D-thiogalactopyranoside (IPTG).
>Addgene plasmid #205045 | pET-6xHis-mCherry(-6) | addgene full sequence | sequence record 405658 | Addgene NGS Result
GGATGCCATTGCTGTGGAAGCTGCCTGCACTAATGTTCCGGCGTTATTTCTTGATGTCTCTGACCAGACA
CCCATCAACAGTATTATTTTCTCCCATGAAGACGGTACGCGACTGGGCGTGGAGCATCTGGTCGCATTGG
GTCACCAGCAAATCGCGCTGTTAGCGGGCCCATTAAGTTCTGTCTCGGCGCGTCTGCGTCTGGCTGGCTG
GCATAAATATCTCACTCGCAATCAAATTCAGCCGATAGCGGAACGGGAAGGCGACTGGAGTGCCATGTCC
GGTTTTCAACAAACCATGCAAATGCTGAATGAGGGCATCGTTCCCACTGCGATGCTGGTTGCCAACGATC
AGATGGCGCTGGGCGCAATGCGCGCCATTACCGAGTCCGGGCTGCGCGTTGGTGCGGACATCTCGGTAGT
GGGATACGACGATACCGAAGACAGCTCATGTTATATCCCGCCGTTAACCACCATCAAACAGGATTTTCGC
CTGCTGGGGCAAACCAGCGTGGACCGCTTGCTGCAACTCTCTCAGGGCCAGGCGGTGAAGGGCAATCAGC
TGTTGCCCGTCTCACTGGTGAAAAGAAAAACCACCCTGGCGCCCAATACGCAAACCGCCTCTCCCCGCGC
GTTGGCCGATTCATTAATGCAGCTGGCACGACAGGTTTCCCGACTGGAAAGCGGGCAGTGAGCGCAACGC
AATTAATGTAAGTTAGCTCACTCATTAGGCACCGGGATCTCGACCGATGCCCTTGAGAGCCTTCAACCCA
GTCAGCTCCTTCCGGTGGGCGCGGGGCATGACTAGCATGATCGTGCTCCTGTCGTTGAGGACCCGGCTAG
GCTGGCGGGGTTGCCTTACTGGTTAGCAGAATGAATCACCGATACGCGAGCGAACGTGAAGCGACTGCTG
CTGCAAAACGTCTGCGACCTGAGCAACAACATGAATGGTCTTCGGTTTCCGTGTTTCGTAAAGTCTGGAA
ACGCGGAAGTCAGCGCCCTGCACCATTATGTTCCGGATCTGCATCGCAGGATGCTGCTGGCTACCCTGTG
GAACACCTACATCTGTATTAACGAAGCGCTGGCATTGACCCTGAGTGATTTTTCTCTGGTCCCGCCGCAT
CCATACCGCCAGTTGTTTACCCTCACAACGTTCCAGTAACCGGGCATGTTCATCATCAGTAACCCGTATC
GTGAGCATCCTCTCTCGTTTCATCGGTATCATTACCCCCATGAACAGAAATCCCCCTTACACGGAGGCAT
CAGTGACCAAACAGGAAAAAACCGCCCTTAACATGGCCCGCTTTATCAGAAGCCAGACATTAACGCTTCT
GGAGAAACTCAACGAGCTGGACGCGGATGAACAGGCAGACATCTGTGAATCGCTTCACGACCACGCTGAT
GAGCTTTACCGCAGCTGCCTCGCGCGTTTCGGTGATGACGGTGAAAACCTCTGACACATGCAGCTCCCGG
AGACGGTCACAGCTTGTCTGTAAGCGGATGCCGGGAGCAGACAAGCCCGTCAGGGCGCGTCAGCGGGTGT
TGGCGGGTGTCGGGGCGCAGCCATGACCCAGTCACGTAGCGATAGCGGAGTGTATACTGGCTTAACTATG
CGGCATCAGAGCAGATTGTACTGAGAGTGCACCATTGCGGTGTGAAATACCGCACAGATGCGTAAGGAGA
AAATACCGCATCAGGCGCTCTTCCGCTTCCTCGCTCACTGACTCGCTGCGCTCGGTCGTTCGGCTGCGGC
GAGCGGTATCAGCTCACTCAAAGGCGGTAATACGGTTATCCACAGAATCAGGGGATAACGCAGGAAAGAA
CATGTGAGCAAAAGGCCAGCAAAAGGCCAGGAACCGTAAAAAGGCCGCGTTGCTGGCGTTTTTCCATAGG
CTCCGCCCCCCTGACGAGCATCACAAAAATCGACGCTCAAGTCAGAGGTGGCGAAACCCGACAGGACTAT
AAAGATACCAGGCGTTTCCCCCTGGAAGCTCCCTCGTGCGCTCTCCTGTTCCGACCCTGCCGCTTACCGG
ATACCTGTCCGCCTTTCTCCCTTCGGGAAGCGTGGCGCTTTCTCATAGCTCACGCTGTAGGTATCTCAGT
TCGGTGTAGGTCGTTCGCTCCAAGCTGGGCTGTGTGCACGAACCCCCCGTTCAGCCCGACCGCTGCGCCT
TATCCGGTAACTATCGTCTTGAGTCCAACCCGGTAAGACACGACTTATCGCCACTGGCAGCAGCCACTGG
TAACAGGATTAGCAGAGCGAGGTATGTAGGCGGTGCTACAGAGTTCTTGAAGTGGTGGCCTAACTACGGC
TACACTAGAAGGACAGTATTTGGTATCTGCGCTCTGCTGAAGCCAGTTACCTTCGGAAAAAGAGTTGGTA
GCTCTTGATCCGGCAAACAAACCACCGCTGGTAGCGGTGGTTTTTTTGTTTGCAAGCAGCAGATTACGCG
CAGAAAAAAAGGATCTCAAGAAGATCCTTTGATCTTTTCTACGGGGTCTGACGCTCAGTGGAACGAAAAC
TCACGTTAAGGGATTTTGGTCATGACCTATTTGTTTATTTTTCTAAATACATTCAAATATGTATCCGCTC
ATGAGACAATAACCCTGATAAATGCTTCAATCATGATTGAAAAAGGAAGAGTATGAGTATTCAACATTTC
CGTGTCGCCCTTATTCCCTTTTTTGCGGCATTTTGCCTTCCTGTTTTTGCTCACCCAGAAACGCTGGTGA
AAGTAAAAGATGCTGAAGATCAGTTGGGTGCACGAGTGGGTTACATCGAACTGGATCTCAACAGCGGTAA
GATCCTTGAGAGTTTTCGCCCCGAAGAACGTTTTCCAATGATGAGCACTTTTAAAGTTCTGCTATGTGGC
GCGGTATTATCCCGTATTGACGCCGGGCAAGAGCAACTCGGTCGCCGCATACACTATTCTCAGAATGACT
TGGTTGAGTACTCACCAGTCACAGAAAAGCATCTTACGGATGGCATGACAGTAAGAGAATTATGCAGTGC
TGCCATAACCATGAGTGATAACACTGCGGCCAACTTACTTCTGACAACGATCGGAGGACCGAAGGAGCTA
ACCGCTTTTTTGCACAACATGGGGGATCATGTAACTCGCCTTGATCGTTGGGAACCGGAGCTGAATGAAG
CCATACCAAACGACGAGCGTGACACCACGATGCCTGTAGCAATGGCAACAACGTTGCGCAAACTATTAAC
TGGCGAACTACTTACTCTAGCTTCCCGGCAACAATTAATAGACTGGATGGAGGCGGATAAAGTTGCAGGA
CCACTTCTGCGCTCGGCCCTTCCGGCTGGCTGGTTTATTGCTGATAAATCTGGAGCCGGTGAGCGTGGGT
CTCGCGGTATCATTGCAGCACTGGGGCCAGATGGTAAGCCCTCCCGTATCGTAGTTATCTACACGACGGG
GAGTCAGGCAACTATGGATGAACGAAATAGACAGATCGCTGAGATAGGTGCCTCACTGATTAAGCATTGG
TAACTGTCAGACCAAGTTTACTCATATATACTTTAGATTGATTTAAAACTTCATTTTTAATTTAAAAGGA
TCTAGGTGAAGATCCTTTTTGATAATCTCATGCCATCGTGCCGCCAGAAATTGTAAACGTTAATATTTTG
TTAAAATTCGCGTTAAATTTTTGTTAAATCAGCTCATTTTTTAACCAATAGGCCGAAATCGGCAAAATCC
CTTATAAATCAAAAGAATAGACCGAGATAGGGT
[37 nt withheld, positions 3744-3780]
AAAGAACGTGGACTCCAACGTCAAAGG
[49 nt withheld, positions 3808-3856]
T
[91 nt withheld, positions 3858-3948]
G
[124 nt withheld, positions 3950-4073]
CCCATTCGCCAATCCGGATATAGTTCCTCCTTTCAGCAAAAAACCCCTCAAGACCCGTTTAGAGGCCCCA
AGGGGTTATGCTAGTTATTGCTCAGCGGTGGCAGCAGCCTAGGTTAATTAAGCTGCGCTAGTAGACGAGT
CCATGTGCTGGCGTTCAAATTTCGCAGCAGCGGTTTCTTTACCAGACTCGAGTGCGGCCGCAAGCTTGTC
GACGGAGCTCGAATTCGGATCCGATATCAGCCATGGAACCGCGTGGCACCAGGGTACCCAGATCTTCATT
ACTTGTACAGCTCGTCCATGCCGCCGGTGGAGTGGCGGCCCTCGGCGCGTTCGTACTGTTCCACGATGGT
GTAGTCCTCGTTGTGGGAGGTGATGTCCAACTTGATGTTGACGTTGTAGGCGCCGGGCAGCTGCACGGGC
TTCTTGGCCTTGTAGGTGGTCTTGACCTCAGCGTCGTAGTGGCCGCCGTCCTTCAGCTTCAGCCTCTGCT
TGATCTCGCCCTTCAGGGCGCCGTCCTCGGGGTACATCCGCTCGGAGGAGGCCTCCCAGCCCATGGTCTT
CTTCTGCATTACGGGGCCGTCGGAGGGGAAGTTGGTGCCGCGCAGCTTCACCTTGTAGATGAACTCGCCG
TCCTGGAGGGAGGAGTCCTGGGTCACGGTCACCACGCCGCCGTCCTCGAAGTTCATCACGCGCTCCCACT
TGAAGCCCTCGGGGAAGGACAGCTTCAAGTAGTCGGGGATGTCGGCGGGGTGCTTCACGTAGGCCTTGGA
GCCGTACATGAACTGAGGGGACAGGATGTCCCAGGCGAAGGGCAGGGGGCCACCCTTGGTCACCTTCAGC
TTGGCGGTCTGGGTGCCCTCGTAGGGGCGGCCCTCGCCCTCGCCCTCGATCTCGAACTCGTGGCCGTTCA
CGGAGCCCTCCATGTGCACCTTGAAGCGCATGAACTCCTTGATGATGGCCATGTTATCCTCCTCGCCCTT
GCTCACGCCACCGTGATGGTGGTGGTGATGACCCATATGTATATCTCCTTCTTAAAGTTAAACAAAATTA
TTTCTAGAGGGGAATTGTTATCCGCTCACAATTCCCCTATAGTGAGTCGTATTAATTTCGCGGGATCGAG
ATCGATCTCGATCCTCTACGCCGGACGCATCGTGGCCGGCATCACCGGCGCCACAGGTGCGGTTGCTGGC
GCCTATATCGCCGACATCACCGATGGGGAAGATCGGGCTCGCCACTTCGGGCTCATGAGCGCTTGTTTCG
GCGTGGGTATGGTGGCAGGCCCCGTGGCCGGGGGACTGTTGGGCGCCATCTCCTTGCATGCACCATTCCT
TGCGGCGGCGGTGCTCAACGGCCTCAACCTACTACTGGGCTGCTTCCTAATGCAGGAGTCGCATAAGGGA
GAGCGTCGAGATCCCGGACACCATCGAATGGCGCAAAACCTTTCGCGGTATGGCATGATAGCGCCCGGAA
GAGAGTCAATTCAGGGTGGTGAATGTGAAACCAGTAACGTTATACGATGTCGCAGAGTATGCCGGTGTCT
CTTATCAGACCGTTTCCCGCGTGGTGAACCAGGCCAGCCACGTTTCTGCGAAAACGCGGGAAAAAGTGGA
AGCGGCGATGGCGGAGCTGAATTACATTCCCAACCGCGTGGCACAACAACTGGCGGGCAAACAGTCGTTG
CTGATTGGCGTTGCCACCTCCAGTCTGGCCCTGCACGCGCCGTCGCAAATTGTCGCGGCGATTAAATCTC
GCGCCGATCAACTGGGTGCCAGCGTGGTGGTGTCGATGGTAGAACGAAGCGGCGTCGAAGCCTGTAAAGC
GGCGGTGCACAATCTTCTCGCGCAACGCGTCAGTGGGCTGATCATTAACTATCCGCTGGATGACCA
